LOCUS       Exported 9059 bp ds-DNA circular SYN 05-JAN-2023
DEFINITION  Bicistronic vector expressing CMV promoter driven AsCpf1, and U6
            promoter driven guide RNA that target hINS.
ACCESSION   .
VERSION     .
KEYWORDS    CMV:AsCpf1-2A-GFP-U6-INS-sg
SOURCE      synthetic DNA construct
  ORGANISM  synthetic DNA construct
REFERENCE   1 (bases 1 to 9059)
  TITLE     Multiplex genome editing of human pluripotent stem cells using Cpf1
REFERENCE   2 (bases 1 to 9059)
  AUTHORS   .
  TITLE     Direct Submission
  JOURNAL   Exported Jan 5, 2023 from SnapGene Server 1.1.58
            http://www.snapgene.com
FEATURES             Location/Qualifiers
     source          1..9059
                     /organism="synthetic DNA construct"
                     /mol_type="other DNA"
     intron          127..354
                     /label=hybrid intron
                     /note="hybrid between chicken beta-actin (CBA) and minute
                     virus of mice (MMV) introns (Gray et al., 2011)"
     regulatory      370..379
                     /regulatory_class="other"
                     /note="vertebrate consensus sequence for strong initiation
                     of translation (Kozak, 1987)"
     CDS             382..402
                     /codon_start=1
                     /product="nuclear localization signal of SV40 (simian virus
                     40) large T antigen"
                     /label=SV40 NLS
                     /translation="PKKKRKV"
     CDS             427..4344
                     /codon_start=1
                     /product="CRISPR-associated protein from Acidaminococcus
                     sp. BV3L6 (Zetsche et al., 2015)"
                     /label=AsCpf1
                     /translation="TQFEGFTNLYQVSKTLRFELIPQGKTLKHIQEQGFIEEDKARNDH
                     YKELKPIIDRIYKTYADQCLQLVQLDWENLSAAIDSYRKEKTEETRNALIEEQATYRNA
                     IHDYFIGRTDNLTDAINKRHAEIYKGLFKAELFNGKVLKQLGTVTTTEHENALLRSFDK
                     FTTYFSGFYENRKNVFSAEDISTAIPHRIVQDNFPKFKENCHIFTRLITAVPSLREHFE
                     NVKKAIGIFVSTSIEEVFSFPFYNQLLTQTQIDLYNQLLGGISREAGTEKIKGLNEVLN
                     LAIQKNDETAHIIASLPHRFIPLFKQILSDRNTLSFILEEFKSDEEVIQSFCKYKTLLR
                     NENVLETAEALFNELNSIDLTHIFISHKKLETISSALCDHWDTLRNALYERRISELTGK
                     ITKSAKEKVQRSLKHEDINLQEIISAAGKELSEAFKQKTSEILSHAHAALDQPLPTTLK
                     KQEEKEILKSQLDSLLGLYHLLDWFAVDESNEVDPEFSARLTGIKLEMEPSLSFYNKAR
                     NYATKKPYSVEKFKLNFQMPTLASGWDVNKEKNNGAILFVKNGLYYLGIMPKQKGRYKA
                     LSFEPTEKTSEGFDKMYYDYFPDAAKMIPKCSTQLKAVTAHFQTHTTPILLSNNFIEPL
                     EITKEIYDLNNPEKEPKKFQTAYAKKTGDQKGYREALCKWIDFTRDFLSKYTKTTSIDL
                     SSLRPSSQYKDLGEYYAELNPLLYHISFQRIAEKEIMDAVETGKLYLFQIYNKDFAKGH
                     HGKPNLHTLYWTGLFSPENLAKTSIKLNGQAELFYRPKSRMKRMAHRLGEKMLNKKLKD
                     QKTPIPDTLYQELYDYVNHRLSHDLSDEARALLPNVITKEVSHEIIKDRRFTSDKFFFH
                     VPITLNYQAANSPSKFNQRVNAYLKEHPETPIIGIDRGERNLIYITVIDSTGKILEQRS
                     LNTIQQFDYQKKLDNREKERVAARQAWSVVGTIKDLKQGYLSQVIHEIVDLMIHYQAVV
                     VLENLNFGFKSKRTGIAEKAVYQQFEKMLIDKLNCLVLKDYPAEKVGGVLNPYQLTDQF
                     TSFAKMGTQSGFLFYVPAPYTSKIDPLTGFVDPFVWKTIKNHESRKHFLEGFDFLHYDV
                     KTGDFILHFKMNRNLSFQRGLPGFMPAWDIVFEKNETQFDAKGTPFIAGKRIVPVIENH
                     RFTGRYRDLYPANELIALLEEKGIVFRDGSNILPKLLENDDSHAIDTMVALIRSVLQMR
                     NSNAATGEDYINSPVRDLNGVCFDSRFQNPEWPMDADANGAYHIALKGQLLLNHLKESK
                     DLKLQNGISNQDWLAYIQELRN"
     regulatory      4064..4073
                     /regulatory_class="other"
                     /note="vertebrate consensus sequence for strong initiation
                     of translation (Kozak, 1987)"
     CDS             4345..4392
                     /codon_start=1
                     /product="bipartite nuclear localization signal from
                     nucleoplasmin"
                     /label=nucleoplasmin NLS
                     /translation="KRPAATKKAGQAKKKK"
     CDS             4408..4461
                     /codon_start=1
                     /product="2A peptide from Thosea asigna virus capsid
                     protein"
                     /label=T2A
                     /note="Eukaryotic ribosomes fail to insert a peptide bond
                     between the Gly and Pro residues, yielding separate
                     polypeptides."
                     /translation="EGRGSLLTCGDVEENPGP"
     CDS             4462..5175
                     /codon_start=1
                     /product="enhanced GFP"
                     /label=EGFP
                     /translation="VSKGEELFTGVVPILVELDGDVNGHKFSVSGEGEGDATYGKLTLK
                     FICTTGKLPVPWPTLVTTLTYGVQCFSRYPDHMKQHDFFKSAMPEGYVQERTIFFKDDG
                     NYKTRAEVKFEGDTLVNRIELKGIDFKEDGNILGHKLEYNYNSHNVYIMADKQKNGIKV
                     NFKIRHNIEDGSVQLADHYQQNTPIGDGPVLLPDNHYLSTQSALSKDPNEKRDHMVLLE
                     FVTAAGITLGMDELYK"
     CDS             4462..5175
                     /codon_start=1
                     /product="the original enhanced GFP (Yang et al., 1996)"
                     /label=EGFP
                     /note="mammalian codon-optimized"
                     /translation="VSKGEELFTGVVPILVELDGDVNGHKFSVSGEGEGDATYGKLTLK
                     FICTTGKLPVPWPTLVTTLTYGVQCFSRYPDHMKQHDFFKSAMPEGYVQERTIFFKDDG
                     NYKTRAEVKFEGDTLVNRIELKGIDFKEDGNILGHKLEYNYNSHNVYIMADKQKNGIKV
                     NFKIRHNIEDGSVQLADHYQQNTPIGDGPVLLPDNHYLSTQSALSKDPNEKRDHMVLLE
                     FVTAAGITLGMDELYK"
     primer_bind     complement(4504..4525)
                     /label=EGFP-N
                     /note="EGFP, reverse primer"
     primer_bind     complement(4765..4784)
                     /label=EXFP-R
                     /note="For distinguishing EGFP variants, reverse primer"
     primer_bind     5112..5133
                     /label=EGFP-C
                     /note="EGFP, forward primer"
     primer_bind     complement(5203..5220)
                     /label=BGH-rev
                     /note="Bovine growth hormone terminator, reverse primer.
                     Also called BGH reverse"
     polyA_signal    5209..5416
                     /label=bGH poly(A) signal
                     /note="bovine growth hormone polyadenylation signal"
     repeat_region   5425..5565
                     /label=AAV2 ITR
                     /note="inverted terminal repeat of adeno-associated virus
                     serotype 2"
     repeat_region   5425..5554
                     /label=AAV2 ITR
     rep_origin      5640..6095
                     /direction=RIGHT
                     /label=f1 ori
                     /note="f1 bacteriophage origin of replication; arrow
                     indicates direction of (+) strand synthesis"
     primer_bind     complement(5727..5746)
                     /label=F1ori-R
                     /note="F1 origin, reverse primer"
     primer_bind     5937..5958
                     /label=F1ori-F
                     /note="F1 origin, forward primer"
     primer_bind     complement(6112..6131)
                     /label=pRS-marker
                     /note="pRS vectors, use to sequence yeast selectable
                     marker"
     primer_bind     6231..6253
                     /label=pGEX 3'
                     /note="pGEX vectors, reverse primer"
     primer_bind     complement(6291..6309)
                     /label=pBRforEco
                     /note="pBR322 vectors, upsteam of EcoRI site, forward
                     primer"
     promoter        6377..6481
                     /gene="bla"
                     /label=AmpR promoter
     CDS             6482..7342
                     /codon_start=1
                     /gene="bla"
                     /product="beta-lactamase"
                     /label=AmpR
                     /note="confers resistance to ampicillin, carbenicillin, and
                     related antibiotics"
                     /translation="MSIQHFRVALIPFFAAFCLPVFAHPETLVKVKDAEDQLGARVGYI
                     ELDLNSGKILESFRPEERFPMMSTFKVLLCGAVLSRIDAGQEQLGRRIHYSQNDLVEYS
                     PVTEKHLTDGMTVRELCSAAITMSDNTAANLLLTTIGGPKELTAFLHNMGDHVTRLDRW
                     EPELNEAIPNDERDTTMPVAMATTLRKLLTGELLTLASRQQLIDWMEADKVAGPLLRSA
                     LPAGWFIADKSGAGERGSRGIIAALGPDGKPSRIVVIYTTGSQATMDERNRQIAEIGAS
                     LIKHW"
     primer_bind     complement(6700..6719)
                     /label=Amp-R
                     /note="Ampicillin resistance gene, reverse primer"
     rep_origin      7513..8101
                     /direction=RIGHT
                     /label=ori
                     /note="high-copy-number ColE1/pMB1/pBR322/pUC origin of
                     replication"
     primer_bind     8002..8021
                     /label=pBR322ori-F
                     /note="pBR322 origin, forward primer"
     promoter        8163..8403
                     /label=U6 promoter
                     /note="RNA polymerase III promoter for human U6 snRNA"
     primer_bind     8163..8183
                     /label=hU6-F
                     /note="Human U6 promoter, forward primer"
     primer_bind     8334..8353
                     /label=LKO.1 5'
                     /note="Human U6 promoter, forward primer"
     misc_RNA        8463..8538
                     /label=gRNA scaffold
                     /note="guide RNA scaffold for the Streptococcus pyogenes
                     CRISPR/Cas9 system"
     enhancer        8635..8920
                     /label=CMV enhancer
                     /note="human cytomegalovirus immediate early enhancer;
                     contains an 18-bp deletion relative to the standard CMV
                     enhancer"
     gap             9039..9055
                     /estimated_length=17
ORIGIN
        1 gggcggggcg gggcgaggcg gagaggtgcg gcggcagcca atcagagcgg cgcgctccga
       61 aagtttcctt ttatggcgag gcggcggcgg cggcggccct ataaaaagcg aagcgcgcgg
      121 cgggcgggag tcgctgcgcg ctgccttcgc cccgtgcccc gctccgccgc cgcctcgcgc
      181 cgcccgcccc ggctctgact gaccgcgtta ctcccacagg tgagcgggcg ggacggccct
      241 tctcctccgg gctgtaatta gctgagcaag aggtaagggt ttaagggatg gttggttggt
      301 ggggtattaa tgtttaatta cctggagcac ctgcctgaaa tcactttttt tcaggttgga
      361 ccggtggccg ccaccatggc cccaaagaag aagcggaagg tcggtatcca cggagtccca
      421 gcagccacac agttcgaggg ctttaccaac ctgtatcagg tgagcaagac actgcggttt
      481 gagctgatcc cacagggcaa gaccctgaag cacatccagg agcagggctt catcgaggag
      541 gacaaggccc gcaatgatca ctacaaggag ctgaagccca tcatcgatcg gatctacaag
      601 acctatgccg accagtgcct gcagctggtg cagctggatt gggagaacct gagcgccgcc
      661 atcgactcct atagaaagga gaaaaccgag gagacaagga acgccctgat cgaggagcag
      721 gccacatatc gcaatgccat ccacgactac ttcatcggcc ggacagacaa cctgaccgat
      781 gccatcaata agagacacgc cgagatctac aagggcctgt tcaaggccga gctgtttaat
      841 ggcaaggtgc tgaagcagct gggcaccgtg accacaaccg agcacgagaa cgccctgctg
      901 cggagcttcg acaagtttac aacctacttc tccggctttt atgagaacag gaagaacgtg
      961 ttcagcgccg aggatatcag cacagccatc ccacaccgca tcgtgcagga caacttcccc
     1021 aagtttaagg agaattgtca catcttcaca cgcctgatca ccgccgtgcc cagcctgcgg
     1081 gagcactttg agaacgtgaa gaaggccatc ggcatcttcg tgagcacctc catcgaggag
     1141 gtgttttcct tcccttttta taaccagctg ctgacacaga cccagatcga cctgtataac
     1201 cagctgctgg gaggaatctc tcgggaggca ggcaccgaga agatcaaggg cctgaacgag
     1261 gtgctgaatc tggccatcca gaagaatgat gagacagccc acatcatcgc ctccctgcca
     1321 cacagattca tccccctgtt taagcagatc ctgtccgata ggaacaccct gtctttcatc
     1381 ctggaggagt ttaagagcga cgaggaagtg atccagtcct tctgcaagta caagacactg
     1441 ctgagaaacg agaacgtgct ggagacagcc gaggccctgt ttaacgagct gaacagcatc
     1501 gacctgacac acatcttcat cagccacaag aagctggaga caatcagcag cgccctgtgc
     1561 gaccactggg atacactgag gaatgccctg tatgagcgga gaatctccga gctgacaggc
     1621 aagatcacca agtctgccaa ggagaaggtg cagcgcagcc tgaagcacga ggatatcaac
     1681 ctgcaggaga tcatctctgc cgcaggcaag gagctgagcg aggccttcaa gcagaaaacc
     1741 agcgagatcc tgtcccacgc acacgccgcc ctggatcagc cactgcctac aaccctgaag
     1801 aagcaggagg agaaggagat cctgaagtct cagctggaca gcctgctggg cctgtaccac
     1861 ctgctggact ggtttgccgt ggatgagtcc aacgaggtgg accccgagtt ctctgcccgg
     1921 ctgaccggca tcaagctgga gatggagcct tctctgagct tctacaacaa ggccagaaat
     1981 tatgccacca agaagcccta ctccgtggag aagttcaagc tgaactttca gatgcctaca
     2041 ctggcctctg gctgggacgt gaataaggag aagaacaatg gcgccatcct gtttgtgaag
     2101 aacggcctgt actatctggg catcatgcca aagcagaagg gcaggtataa ggccctgagc
     2161 ttcgagccca cagagaaaac cagcgagggc tttgataaga tgtactatga ctacttccct
     2221 gatgccgcca agatgatccc aaagtgcagc acccagctga aggccgtgac agcccacttt
     2281 cagacccaca caacccccat cctgctgtcc aacaatttca tcgagcctct ggagatcaca
     2341 aaggagatct acgacctgaa caatcctgag aaggagccaa agaagtttca gacagcctac
     2401 gccaagaaaa ccggcgacca gaagggctac agagaggccc tgtgcaagtg gatcgacttc
     2461 acaagggatt ttctgtccaa gtataccaag acaacctcta tcgatctgtc tagcctgcgg
     2521 ccatcctctc agtataagga cctgggcgag tactatgccg agctgaatcc cctgctgtac
     2581 cacatcagct tccagagaat cgccgagaag gagatcatgg atgccgtgga gacaggcaag
     2641 ctgtacctgt tccagatcta taacaaggac tttgccaagg gccaccacgg caagcctaat
     2701 ctgcacacac tgtattggac cggcctgttt tctccagaga acctggccaa gacaagcatc
     2761 aagctgaatg gccaggccga gctgttctac cgccctaagt ccaggatgaa gaggatggca
     2821 caccggctgg gagagaagat gctgaacaag aagctgaagg atcagaaaac cccaatcccc
     2881 gacaccctgt accaggagct gtacgactat gtgaatcaca gactgtccca cgacctgtct
     2941 gatgaggcca gggccctgct gcccaacgtg atcaccaagg aggtgtctca cgagatcatc
     3001 aaggataggc gctttaccag cgacaagttc tttttccacg tgcctatcac actgaactat
     3061 caggccgcca attccccatc taagttcaac cagagggtga atgcctacct gaaggagcac
     3121 cccgagacac ctatcatcgg catcgatcgg ggcgagagaa acctgatcta tatcacagtg
     3181 atcgactcca ccggcaagat cctggagcag cggagcctga acaccatcca gcagtttgat
     3241 taccagaaga agctggacaa cagggagaag gagagggtgg cagcaaggca ggcctggtct
     3301 gtggtgggca caatcaagga tctgaagcag ggctatctga gccaggtcat ccacgagatc
     3361 gtggacctga tgatccacta ccaggccgtg gtggtgctgg agaacctgaa tttcggcttt
     3421 aagagcaaga ggaccggcat cgccgagaag gccgtgtacc agcagttcga gaagatgctg
     3481 atcgataagc tgaattgcct ggtgctgaag gactatccag cagagaaagt gggaggcgtg
     3541 ctgaacccat accagctgac agaccagttc acctcctttg ccaagatggg cacccagtct
     3601 ggcttcctgt tttacgtgcc tgccccatat acatctaaga tcgatcccct gaccggcttc
     3661 gtggacccct tcgtgtggaa aaccatcaag aatcacgaga gccgcaagca cttcctggag
     3721 ggcttcgact ttctgcacta cgacgtgaaa accggcgact tcatcctgca ctttaagatg
     3781 aacagaaatc tgtccttcca gaggggcctg cccggcttta tgcctgcatg ggatatcgtg
     3841 ttcgagaaga acgagacaca gtttgacgcc aagggcaccc ctttcatcgc cggcaagaga
     3901 atcgtgccag tgatcgagaa tcacagattc accggcagat accgggacct gtatcctgcc
     3961 aacgagctga tcgccctgct ggaggagaag ggcatcgtgt tcagggatgg ctccaacatc
     4021 ctgccaaagc tgctggagaa tgacgattct cacgccatcg acaccatggt ggccctgatc
     4081 cgcagcgtgc tgcagatgcg gaactccaat gccgccacag gcgaggacta tatcaacagc
     4141 cccgtgcgcg atctgaatgg cgtgtgcttc gactcccggt ttcagaaccc agagtggccc
     4201 atggacgccg atgccaatgg cgcctaccac atcgccctga agggccagct gctgctgaat
     4261 cacctgaagg agagcaagga tctgaagctg cagaacggca tctccaatca ggactggctg
     4321 gcctacatcc aggagctgcg caacaaaagg ccggcggcca cgaaaaaggc cggccaggca
     4381 aaaaagaaaa aggaattcgg cagtggagag ggcagaggaa gtctgctaac atgcggtgac
     4441 gtcgaggaga atcctggccc agtgagcaag ggcgaggagc tgttcaccgg ggtggtgccc
     4501 atcctggtcg agctggacgg cgacgtaaac ggccacaagt tcagcgtgtc cggcgagggc
     4561 gagggcgatg ccacctacgg caagctgacc ctgaagttca tctgcaccac cggcaagctg
     4621 cccgtgccct ggcccaccct cgtgaccacc ctgacctacg gcgtgcagtg cttcagccgc
     4681 taccccgacc acatgaagca gcacgacttc ttcaagtccg ccatgcccga aggctacgtc
     4741 caggagcgca ccatcttctt caaggacgac ggcaactaca agacccgcgc cgaggtgaag
     4801 ttcgagggcg acaccctggt gaaccgcatc gagctgaagg gcatcgactt caaggaggac
     4861 ggcaacatcc tggggcacaa gctggagtac aactacaaca gccacaacgt ctatatcatg
     4921 gccgacaagc agaagaacgg catcaaggtg aacttcaaga tccgccacaa catcgaggac
     4981 ggcagcgtgc agctcgccga ccactaccag cagaacaccc ccatcggcga cggccccgtg
     5041 ctgctgcccg acaaccacta cctgagcacc cagtccgccc tgagcaaaga ccccaacgag
     5101 aagcgcgatc acatggtcct gctggagttc gtgaccgccg ccgggatcac tctcggcatg
     5161 gacgagctgt acaaggaatt ctaactagag ctcgctgatc agcctcgact gtgccttcta
     5221 gttgccagcc atctgttgtt tgcccctccc ccgtgccttc cttgaccctg gaaggtgcca
     5281 ctcccactgt cctttcctaa taaaatgagg aaattgcatc gcattgtctg agtaggtgtc
     5341 attctattct ggggggtggg gtggggcagg acagcaaggg ggaggattgg gaagagaata
     5401 gcaggcatgc tggggagcgg ccgcaggaac ccctagtgat ggagttggcc actccctctc
     5461 tgcgcgctcg ctcgctcact gaggccgggc gaccaaaggt cgcccgacgc ccgggctttg
     5521 cccgggcggc ctcagtgagc gagcgagcgc gcagctgcct gcaggggcgc ctgatgcggt
     5581 attttctcct tacgcatctg tgcggtattt cacaccgcat annnnnnnnn nnnnnnnnnn
     5641 nnnnnnnnnn nnnnnnnnnn nnnnnnnnnn nnnnnnnnnn nnnnnnnnnn nnnnnnnnnn
     5701 nnnnnnnnnn nnnnnntnnn nnnnnnnnnn nnnnnnnnnn nnnnnnnnnn nnnnnnnnnn
     5761 nnncnnnnnn nnnnnnnnnn nnnnnnnnnn nnnnnnnnnn nnnnnnnnnn nnnnnnnnnn
     5821 nnnnnnnnnn nnnnnnnnnn nnnnnnnnnn nnnnnnnnnn nnnnnnnnnn nnnnnnnnnn
     5881 nnnnnnnnnn nnnnnnnnnn nnnnnccttt gacgttggag tccacgttct ttaatagtgg
     5941 actcttgttc caaactggaa caacactcaa ctctatctcg ggctattctt ttgatttata
     6001 agggattttg ccgatttcgg tctattggtt aaaaaatgag ctgatttaac aaaaatttaa
     6061 cgcgaatttt aacaaaatat taacgtttac aattttatgg tgcactctca gtacaatctg
     6121 ctctgatgcc gcatagttaa gccagccccg acacccgcca acacccgctg acgcgccctg
     6181 acgggcttgt ctgctcccgg catccgctta cagacaagct gtgaccgtct ccgggagctg
     6241 catgtgtcag aggttttcac cgtcatcacc gaaacgcgcg agacgaaagg gcctcgtgat
     6301 acgcctattt ttataggtta atgtcatgat aataatggtt tcttagacgt caggtggcac
     6361 ttttcgggga aatgtgcgcg gaacccctat ttgtttattt ttctaaatac attcaaatat
     6421 gtatccgctc atgagacaat aaccctgata aatgcttcaa taatattgaa aaaggaagag
     6481 tatgagtatt caacatttcc gtgtcgccct tattcccttt tttgcggcat tttgccttcc
     6541 tgtttttgct cacccagaaa cgctggtgaa agtaaaagat gctgaagatc agttgggtgc
     6601 acgagtgggt tacatcgaac tggatctcaa cagcggtaag atccttgaga gttttcgccc
     6661 cgaagaacgt tttccaatga tgagcacttt taaagttctg ctatgtggcg cggtattatc
     6721 ccgtattgac gccgggcaag agcaactcgg tcgccgcata cactattctc agaatgactt
     6781 ggttgagtac tcaccagtca cagaaaagca tcttacggat ggcatgacag taagagaatt
     6841 atgcagtgct gccataacca tgagtgataa cactgcggcc aacttacttc tgacaacgat
     6901 cggaggaccg aaggagctaa ccgctttttt gcacaacatg ggggatcatg taactcgcct
     6961 tgatcgttgg gaaccggagc tgaatgaagc cataccaaac gacgagcgtg acaccacgat
     7021 gcctgtagca atggcaacaa cgttgcgcaa actattaact ggcgaactac ttactctagc
     7081 ttcccggcaa caattaatag actggatgga ggcggataaa gttgcaggac cacttctgcg
     7141 ctcggccctt ccggctggct ggtttattgc tgataaatct ggagccggtg agcgtggaag
     7201 ccgcggtatc attgcagcac tggggccaga tggtaagccc tcccgtatcg tagttatcta
     7261 cacgacgggg agtcaggcaa ctatggatga acgaaataga cagatcgctg agataggtgc
     7321 ctcactgatt aagcattggt aactgtcaga ccaagtttac tcatatatac tttagattga
     7381 tttaaaactt catttttaat ttaaaaggat ctaggtgaag atcctttttg ataatctcat
     7441 gaccaaaatc ccttaacgtg agttttcgtt ccactgagcg tcagaccccg tagaaaagat
     7501 caaaggatct tcttgagatc ctttttttct gcgcgtaatc tgctgcttgc aaacaaaaaa
     7561 accaccgcta ccagcggtgg tttgtttgcc ggatcaagag ctaccaactc tttttccgaa
     7621 ggtaactggc ttcagcagag cgcagatacc aaatactgtt cttctagtgt agccgtagtt
     7681 aggccaccac ttcaagaact ctgtagcacc gcctacatac ctcgctctgc taatcctgtt
     7741 accagtggct gctgccagtg gcgataagtc gtgtcttacc gggttggact caagacgata
     7801 gttaccggat aaggcgcagc ggtcgggctg aacggggggt tcgtgcacac agcccagctt
     7861 ggagcgaacg acctacaccg aactgagata cctacagcgt gagctatgag aaagcgccac
     7921 gcttcccgaa gggagaaagg cggacaggta tccggtaagc ggcagggtcg gaacaggaga
     7981 gcgcacgagg gagcttccag ggggaaacgc ctggtatctt tatagtcctg tcgggtttcg
     8041 ccacctctga cttgagcgtc gatttttgtg atgctcgtca ggggggcgga gcctatggaa
     8101 aaacgccagc aacgcggcct ttttacggtt cctggccttt tgctggcctt ttgctcacat
     8161 gtgagggcct atttcccatg attccttcat atttgcatat acgatacaag gctgttagag
     8221 agataattgg aattaatttg actgtaaaca caaagatatt agtacaaaat acgtgacgta
     8281 gaaagtaata atttcttggg tagtttgcag ttttaaaatt atgttttaaa atggactatc
     8341 atatgcttac cgtaacttga aagtatttcg atttcttggc tttatatatc ttgtggaaag
     8401 gacgaaacac cgtaatttct actcttgtag atttccatct ctctcggtgc aggaggtttt
     8461 ttgttttaga gctagaaata gcaagttaaa ataaggctag tccgttatca acttgaaaaa
     8521 gtggcaccga gtcggtgctt ttttgtttta gagctagaaa tagcaagtta aaataaggct
     8581 agtccgtttt tagcgcgtgc gccaattctg cagacaaatg gctctagagg tacccgttac
     8641 ataacttacg gtaaatggcc cgcctggctg accgcccaac gacccccgcc cattgacgtc
     8701 aatagtaacg ccaataggga ctttccattg acgtcaatgg gtggagtatt tacggtaaac
     8761 tgcccacttg gcagtacatc aagtgtatca tatgccaagt acgcccccta ttgacgtcaa
     8821 tgacggtaaa tggcccgcct ggcattgtgc ccagtacatg accttatggg actttcctac
     8881 ttggcagtac atctacgtat tagtcatcgc tattaccatg gtcgaggtga gccccacgtt
     8941 ctgcttcact ctccccatct cccccccctc cccaccccca attttgtatt tatttatttt
     9001 ttaattattt tgtgcagcga tgggggcggg ggggggggnn nnnnnnnnnn nnnnngggc
//
