[The description below was written by a language model from this plasmid's Addgene catalogue record and the feature table of its GenBank file.]
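Description:
CMV:AsCpf1-2A-GFP-U6-INS-sg is a 9,059 bp mammalian expression and CRISPR plasmid, catalogued on a pCDNA3.4 backbone, that delivers both the Acidaminococcus sp. Cpf1 (Cas12a) nuclease and a guide RNA against the human insulin gene (INS) from a single vector. It is maintained in bacteria through a high-copy ColE1/pUC-type origin with ampicillin selection (bla under its own promoter), and it also carries an f1 phage origin. No mammalian selection marker is annotated.

The nuclease cassette begins with a CMV enhancer, followed across the plasmid's numbering origin by a hybrid chicken beta-actin/minute virus of mice intron and a Kozak sequence. The record describes this unit as CMV promoter driven, although only the enhancer is annotated, and a short 17-base sequence gap lies in that region. The open reading frame encodes AsCpf1 flanked by an N-terminal SV40 NLS and a C-terminal nucleoplasmin bipartite NLS, then a T2A peptide and EGFP, ending in a bGH polyadenylation signal. Ribosomal skipping at T2A yields separate nuclease and EGFP proteins, so fluorescence marks transfected cells and could be used to enrich them. A human U6 Pol III promoter drives the INS-targeting guide.

Two annotations deserve caution. The feature table marks a Streptococcus pyogenes Cas9 gRNA scaffold downstream of U6, possibly a remnant of a parental vector, while the Cpf1 direct repeat is not annotated. A single AAV2 ITR sits after the poly(A) signal, and without a second ITR the plasmid is not evidently an AAV packaging construct. The associated publication concerns multiplex genome editing of human pluripotent stem cells with Cpf1.
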