Addgene plasmid #194719: CMV:AsCpf1-2A-GFP-U6-INS-sg
Purpose: Bicistronic vector expressing CMV promoter driven AsCpf1, and U6 promoter driven guide RNA that target hINS
Depositing lab: Rudolf Jaenisch. Depositing organization: Whitehead Institute for Biomedical Research. Publication: Multiplex Genome Editing of Human Pluripotent Stem Cells Using Cpf1. Ma H. Bio Protoc. 2024 Nov 20;14(22):e5108. doi: 10.21769/BioProtoc.5108. eCollection 2024 Nov 20. PubMed 39600977.
Backbone
  Vector backbone: pCDNA3.4
  Vector type: Mammalian Expression, CRISPR
Growth in bacteria
  Bacterial resistance: Ampicillin, 100 μg/mL
  Growth temperature: 30°C
  Growth strain: NEB Stable
  Copy number: High Copy
Gene/Insert
  Gene/Insert name: AsCpf1
  gRNA/shRNA sequence: TTCCATCTCTCTCGGTGCAGGAG
  Species: Acidaminococcus sp.
  Entrez Gene: INS (a.k.a. IDDM, IDDM1, IDDM2, ILPR, IRDN, MODY10, PNDM4)
  Cloning method: Restriction Enzyme; 5′ cloning site unknown (unknown if destroyed); 3′ cloning site unknown (unknown if destroyed)
  Sequencing primers: 5′ unknown
Terms and licenses: Academic/Nonprofit Terms; Industry Terms: Not Available to Industry
Depositor comments: p-76 of Supplemental Table 2 of https://www.biorxiv.org/content/10.1101/2022.04.13.488123v1.full
How to cite: CMV:AsCpf1-2A-GFP-U6-INS-sg was a gift from Rudolf Jaenisch (Addgene plasmid # 194719 ; http://n2t.net/addgene:194719 ; RRID:Addgene_194719)
